Addgene plasmid #246091: pEMS2244
Purpose: For preclinical gene therapy: ss-AAV expression of N-term FLAG-tagged human PAX6 under control of the smCBA promoter; contains WPRE.
Depositing lab: Elizabeth Simpson. Depositing organization: University of British Columbia. Publication: First pilot study of intravenous rAAV-PAX6 gene therapy increases retinal-ganglion-cell-layer thickness and Notch1 transcription in a mouse model of aniridia. Djaksigulova D, Kaad SG, Korecki AJ, Lam SL, Lengyell TC, Simpson EM. Gene Ther. 2026 Mar 9. doi: 10.1038/s41434-026-00605-5. PubMed 41796252.
Backbone
  Vector backbone: pEMS2122
  Vector type: Mammalian Expression, AAV
Growth in bacteria
  Bacterial resistance: Ampicillin, 100 μg/mL
  Growth temperature: 30°C
  Growth strain: NEB Stable
  Copy number: Low Copy
Gene/Insert
  Gene/Insert name: ss-AAV-smCBA-3XFLAG/PAX6-WPRE
  Species: H. sapiens (human)
  Entrez Gene: PAX6 (a.k.a. AN, AN1, AN2, ASGD5, D11S812E, FVH1, MGDA, WAGR)
  Promoter: smCBA
  Tag / fusion protein: 3XFLAG (N terminal on insert)
  Cloning method: Gene Synthesis
Terms and licenses: Academic/Nonprofit Terms; Industry Terms: Not Available to Industry
How to cite: pEMS2244 was a gift from Elizabeth Simpson (Addgene plasmid # 246091 ; http://n2t.net/addgene:246091 ; RRID:Addgene_246091)
