[The description below was written by a language model from this plasmid's Addgene catalogue record and pLannotate feature annotations shown in this document.]
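Description:
pEMS2244 is a single-stranded AAV transfer (cis) plasmid built on the pEMS2122 backbone for mammalian expression of human PAX6, intended for preclinical gene therapy work. The 6.5 kb plasmid is maintained in E. coli through a ColE1/pUC-type origin and selected with ampicillin via the β-lactamase gene. The catalogue lists it as low copy even though the annotated origin is of the high-copy type. The backbone also carries an f1 phage origin and remnants of a lac cloning region (lacZα and lacI fragments, CAP site, lac promoter and operator), which play no role in the payload.

The payload lies between two AAV2 inverted terminal repeats, one of which spans the sequence origin. These are the cis elements needed for replication and packaging of the genome into recombinant AAV particles when Rep, Cap and helper functions are supplied in trans. Expression is driven by the smCBA promoter, annotated here as the CMV immediate-early enhancer, the chicken β-actin promoter and a shortened hybrid intron region, giving strong, broadly active transcription in a compact form. A further chimeric intron precedes the open reading frame. The coding sequence is a 3xFLAG epitope fused to the N terminus of PAX6, a transcription factor important in eye, nervous system and pancreas development, so that the delivered protein can be distinguished from endogenous PAX6. A WPRE downstream enhances transcript stability and expression, followed by an SV40 polyadenylation signal, which is annotated on the reverse strand. The insert was made by gene synthesis. The associated study used rAAV-PAX6 delivered intravenously in a mouse model of aniridia.
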