Features (pLannotate 1.2.2; 21 found; start..end, strand, type, name):
    215..579     +  enhancer       CMV enhancer: human cytomegalovirus immediate early enhancer
    581..862     +  promoter       chicken β-actin promoter: No description available
    863..999     +  intron         hybrid intron (fragment): hybrid between chicken β-actin (CBA) and minute virus of mice (MMV) introns (Gray et al., 2011)
   1071..1111    +  intron         β-globin intron (fragment): intron from rabbit β-globin gene
   1194..1326    +  intron         chimeric intron: chimera between introns from human β-globin and immunoglobulin heavy chain genes
   1356..1421    +  CDS            3xFLAG: three tandem FLAG® epitope tags, followed by an enterokinase cleavage site
   1422..2684    +  CDS            PAX6: PAX6_HUMAN - Also known as AN2. Experimental evidence at protein level: Swiss-Prot protein existence level 1. Transcription factor with important functions in the development of the eye, nose, central nervous system and pancreas. Required for the differentiation of pancreatic islet alpha cells (By similarity). Competes with PAX4 in binding to a common element in the glucagon, insulin and somatostatin promoters. Regulates specification of the ventral neuron subtypes by establishing the correct progenitor domains (By similarity). Acts as a transcriptional repressor of NFATC1- mediated gene expre
   2702..3288    +  misc_feature   WPRE: woodchuck hepatitis virus posttranscriptional regulatory element
   3303..3424    -  polyA_signal   SV40 poly(A) signal: SV40 polyadenylation signal
   3447..3515    -  CDS            large T antigen (fragment): large T antigen from SV40 (simian virus 40)
   3593..3723    +  repeat_region  AAV2 ITR (fragment): inverted terminal repeat of adeno-associated virus serotype 2 inverted
   3737..3894    +  CDS            lacZα (fragment): LacZα fragment of β-galactosidase; lacZ fragment
   3899..4327    +  rep_origin     f1 ori (sequence partly withheld): f1 bacteriophage origin of replication; arrow indicates direction of (+) strand synthesis
   4380..4484    +  promoter       AmpR promoter: bla
   4485..5345    +  CDS            AmpR: β-lactamase; bla; confers resistance to ampicillin, carbenicillin, and related antibiotics
   5516..6104    +  rep_origin     ori: high-copy-number ColE1/pMB1/pBR322/pUC origin of replication
   6287..6379    +  CDS            lacI (fragment): lac repressor; lacI; The lac repressor binds to the lac operator to inhibit transcription in E. coli. This inhibition can be relieved by adding lactose or isopropyl-β-D-thiogalactopyranoside (IPTG).
   6392..6413    +  protein_bind   CAP binding site: CAP binding activates transcription in the presence of cAMP. E. coli catabolite activator protein
   6428..6458    +  promoter       lac promoter: promoter for the E. coli lac operon
   6466..6482    +  protein_bind   lac operator: The lac repressor binds to the lac operator to inhibit transcription in E. coli. This inhibition can be relieved by adding lactose or isopropyl-β-D-thiogalactopyranoside (IPTG). lac repressor encoded by lacI
   6543..130     -  repeat_region  AAV2 ITR (fragment) (across the origin): inverted terminal repeat of adeno-associated virus serotype 2 inverted
>Addgene plasmid #246091 | pEMS2244 | addgene full sequence | sequence record 495702 | Addgene Long Read Sequencing Result
CTGCGCGCTCGCTCGCTCACTGAGGCCGCCCGGGCAAAGCCCGGGCGTCGGGCGACCTTTGGTCGCCCGG
CCTCAGTGAGCGAGCGAGCGCGCAGAGAGGGAGTGGCCAACTCCATCACTAGGGGTTCCTTGTAGTTAAT
GATTAACCCGCCATGCTACTTATCTACGTAGCCATGCTCTAGGAAGATCGGAATTCCCTAGGCCGGCCGG
TACCCTAGTTATTAATAGTAATCAATTACGGGGTCATTAGTTCATAGCCCATATATGGAGTTCCGCGTTA
CATAACTTACGGTAAATGGCCCGCCTGGCTGACCGCCCAACGACCCCCGCCCATTGACGTCAATAATGAC
GTATGTTCCCATAGTAACGCCAATAGGGACTTTCCATTGACGTCAATGGGTGGACTATTTACGGTAAACT
GCCCACTTGGCAGTACATCAAGTGTATCATATGCCAAGTACGCCCCCTATTGACGTCAATGACGGTAAAT
GGCCCGCCTGGCATTATGCCCAGTACATGACCTTATGGGACTTTCCTACTTGGCAGTACATCTACGTATT
AGTCATCGCTATTACCATGGTCGAGGTGAGCCCCACGTTCTGCTTCACTCTCCCCATCTCCCCCCCCTCC
CCACCCCCAATTTTGTATTTATTTATTTTTTAATTATTTTGTGCAGCGATGGGGGCGGGGGGGGGGGGGG
GCGCGCGCCAGGCGGGGCGGGGCGGGGCGAGGGGCGGGGCGGGGCGGGGCGAGGCGGAGAGGTGCGGCGG
CAGCCAATCAGAGCGGCGCGCTCCGAAAGTTTCCTTTTATGGCGAGGCGGCGGCGGCGGCGGCCCTATAA
AAAGCGAAGCGCGCGGCGGGCGGGAGTCGCTGCGACGCTGCCTTCGCCCCGTGCCCCGCTCCGCCGCCGC
CTCGCGCCGCCCGCCCCGGCTCTGACTGACCGCGTTACTCCCACAGGTGAGCGGGCGGGACGGCCCTTCT
CCTCCGGGCTGTAATTAGCGCTTGGTTTAATGACGGCTTGTTTCTTTTCTGTGGCTGCGTGAAAGCCTTG
AGGGGCTCCGGGAGCTAGAGCCTCTGCTAACCATGTTCATGCCTTCTTCTTTTTCCTACAGCTCCTGGGC
AACGTGCTGGTTATTGTGCTGTCTCATCATTTTGGCAAAGGCGCGCCGAAGTTGGTCGTGAGGCACTGGG
CAGGTAAGTATCAAGGTTACAAGACAGGTTTAAGGAGACCAATAGAAACTGGGCTTGTCGAGACAGAGAA
GACTCTTGCGTTTCTGATAGGCACCTATTGGTCTTACTGACATCCACTTTGCCTTTCTCTCCACAGGTGT
CCACTCCCAGGCGGCCGCCACCATGGACTACAAAGACCATGACGGTGATTATAAAGATCATGACATCGAT
TACAAGGATGACGATGACAAGCAGAACAGTCACAGCGGAGTGAATCAGCTCGGTGGTGTCTTTGTCAACG
GGCGGCCACTGCCGGACTCCACCCGGCAGAAGATTGTAGAGCTAGCTCACAGCGGGGCCCGGCCGTGCGA
CATTTCCCGAATTCTGCAGGTGTCCAACGGATGTGTGAGTAAAATTCTGGGCAGGTATTACGAGACTGGC
TCCATCAGACCCAGGGCAATCGGTGGTAGTAAACCGAGAGTAGCGACTCCAGAAGTTGTAAGCAAAATAG
CCCAGTATAAGCGGGAGTGCCCGTCCATCTTTGCTTGGGAAATCCGAGACAGATTACTGTCCGAGGGGGT
CTGTACCAACGATAACATACCAAGCGTGTCATCAATAAACAGAGTTCTTCGCAACCTGGCTAGCGAAAAG
CAACAGATGGGCGCAGACGGCATGTATGATAAACTAAGGATGTTGAACGGGCAGACCGGAAGCTGGGGCA
CCCGCCCTGGTTGGTATCCGGGGACTTCGGTGCCAGGGCAACCTACGCAAGATGGCTGCCAGCAACAGGA
AGGAGGGGGAGAGAATACCAACTCCATCAGTTCCAACGGAGAAGATTCAGATGAGGCTCAAATGCGACTT
CAGCTGAAGCGGAAGCTGCAAAGAAATAGAACATCCTTTACCCAAGAGCAAATTGAGGCCCTGGAGAAAG
AGTTTGAGAGAACCCATTATCCAGATGTGTTTGCCCGAGAAAGACTAGCAGCCAAAATAGATCTACCTGA
AGCAAGAATACAGGTATGGTTTTCTAATCGAAGGGCCAAATGGAGAAGAGAAGAAAAACTGAGGAATCAG
AGAAGACAGGCCAGCAACACACCTAGTCATATTCCTATCAGCAGTAGTTTCAGCACCAGTGTCTACCAAC
CAATTCCACAACCCACCACACCGGTTTCCTCCTTCACATCTGGCTCCATGTTGGGCCGAACAGACACAGC
CCTCACAAACACCTACAGCGCTCTGCCGCCTATGCCCAGCTTCACCATGGCAAATAACCTGCCTATGCAA
CCCCCAGTCCCCAGCCAGACCTCCTCATACTCCTGCATGCTGCCCACCAGCCCTTCGGTGAATGGGCGGA
GTTATGATACCTACACCCCCCCACATATGCAGACACACATGAACAGTCAGCCAATGGGCACCTCGGGCAC
CACTTCAACAGGACTCATTTCCCCTGGTGTGTCAGTTCCAGTTCAAGTTCCCGGAAGTGAACCTGATATG
TCTCAATACTGGCCAAGATTACAGTAAGCGGCCGCGATCGCTCAACCTCTGGATTACAAAATTTGTGAAA
GATTGACTGGTATTCTTAACTATGTTGCTCCTTTTACGCTATGTGGATACGCTGCTTTAATGCCTTTGTA
TCATGCTATTGCTTCCCGTATGGCTTTCATTTTCTCCTCCTTGTATAAATCCTGGTTGCTGTCTCTTTAT
GAGGAGTTGTGGCCCGTTGTCAGGCAACGTGGCGTGGTGTGCACTGTGTTTGCTGACGCAACCCCCACTG
GTTGGGGCATTGCCACCACCTGTCAGCTCCTTTCCGGGACTTTCGCTTTCCCCCTCCCTATTGCCACGGC
GGAACTCATCGCCGCCTGCCTTGCCCGCTGCTGGACAGGGGCTCGGCTGTTGGGCACTGACAATTCCGTG
GTGTTGTCGGGGAAATCATCGTCCTTTCCTTGGCTGCTCGCCTGTGTTGCCACCTGGATTCTGCGCGGGA
CGTCCTTCTGCTACGTCCCTTCGGCCCTCAATCCAGCGGACCTTCCTTCCCGCGGCCTGCTGCCGGCTCT
GCGGCCTCTTCCGCGTCTTCGCCTTCGCCCTCAGACGAGTCGGATCTCCCTTTGGGCCGCCTCCCCGCGA
TCGCAGACATGATAAGATACATTGATGAGTTTGGACAAACCACAACTAGAATGCAGTGAAAAAAATGCTT
TATTTGTGAAATTTGTGATGCTATTGCTTTATTTGTAACCATTATAAGCTGCAATAAACAAGTTAACAAC
AACAATTGCATTCATTTTATGTTTCAGGTTCAGGGGGAGATGTGGGAGGTTTTTTAAAGCAAGTAAAACC
TCTACAAATGTGGTAGTCGAAATTCCCGATAAGGATCTTCCTAGAGCATGGCTACGTAGATAAGTAGCAT
GGCGGGTTAATCATTAACTACAAGGAACCCCTAGTGATGGAGTTGGCCACTCCCTCTCTGCGCGCTCGCT
CGCTCACTGAGGCCGGGCGACCAAAGGTCGCCCGACGCCCGGGCTTTGCCCGGGCGGCCTCAGTGAGCGA
GCGAGCGCGCAGCCTTAATTAACCTAATTCACTGGCCGTCGTTTTACAACGTCGTGACTGGGAAAACCCT
GGCGTTACCCAACTTAATCGCCTTGCAGCACATCCCCCTTTCGCCAGCTGGCGTAATAGCGAAGAGGCCC
GCACCGATCGCCCTTCCCAACAGTTGCGCAGCCTGAATGGCGAATGGG
[124 nt withheld, positions 3899-4022]
C
[91 nt withheld, positions 4024-4114]
A
[49 nt withheld, positions 4116-4164]
CCTTTGACGTTGGAGTCCACGTTCTTT
[37 nt withheld, positions 4192-4228]
ACCCTATCTCGGTCTATTCTTTTGATTTATAAGGGATTTTGCCGATTTCGGCCTATTGGTTAAAAAATGA
GCTGATTTAACAAAAATTTAACGCGAATTTTAACAAAATATTAACGCTTACAATTTAGGTGGCACTTTTC
GGGGAAATGTGCGCGGAACCCCTATTTGTTTATTTTTCTAAATACATTCAAATATGTATCCGCTCATGAG
ACAATAACCCTGATAAATGCTTCAATAATATTGAAAAAGGAAGAGTATGAGTATTCAACATTTCCGTGTC
GCCCTTATTCCCTTTTTTGCGGCATTTTGCCTTCCTGTTTTTGCTCACCCAGAAACGCTGGTGAAAGTAA
AAGATGCTGAAGATCAGTTGGGTGCACGAGTGGGTTACATCGAACTGGATCTCAACAGCGGTAAGATCCT
TGAGAGTTTTCGCCCCGAAGAACGTTTTCCAATGATGAGCACTTTTAAAGTTCTGCTATGTGGCGCGGTA
TTATCCCGTATTGACGCCGGGCAAGAGCAACTCGGTCGCCGCATACACTATTCTCAGAATGACTTGGTTG
AGTACTCACCAGTCACAGAAAAGCATCTTACGGATGGCATGACAGTAAGAGAATTATGCAGTGCTGCCAT
AACCATGAGTGATAACACTGCGGCCAACTTACTTCTGACAACGATCGGAGGACCGAAGGAGCTAACCGCT
TTTTTGCACAACATGGGGGATCATGTAACTCGCCTTGATCGTTGGGAACCGGAGCTGAATGAAGCCATAC
CAAACGACGAGCGTGACACCACGATGCCTGTAGCAATGGCAACAACGTTGCGCAAACTATTAACTGGCGA
ACTACTTACTCTAGCTTCCCGGCAACAATTAATAGACTGGATGGAGGCGGATAAAGTTGCAGGACCACTT
CTGCGCTCGGCCCTTCCGGCTGGCTGGTTTATTGCTGATAAATCTGGAGCCGGTGAGCGTGGGTCTCGCG
GTATCATTGCAGCACTGGGGCCAGATGGTAAGCCCTCCCGTATCGTAGTTATCTACACGACGGGGAGTCA
GGCAACTATGGATGAACGAAATAGACAGATCGCTGAGATAGGTGCCTCACTGATTAAGCATTGGTAACTG
TCAGACCAAGTTTACTCATATATACTTTAGATTGATTTAAAACTTCATTTTTAATTTAAAAGGATCTAGG
TGAAGATCCTTTTTGATAATCTCATGACCAAAATCCCTTAACGTGAGTTTTCGTTCCACTGAGCGTCAGA
CCCCGTAGAAAAGATCAAAGGATCTTCTTGAGATCCTTTTTTTCTGCGCGTAATCTGCTGCTTGCAAACA
AAAAAACCACCGCTACCAGCGGTGGTTTGTTTGCCGGATCAAGAGCTACCAACTCTTTTTCCGAAGGTAA
CTGGCTTCAGCAGAGCGCAGATACCAAATACTGTTCTTCTAGTGTAGCCGTAGTTAGGCCACCACTTCAA
GAACTCTGTAGCACCGCCTACATACCTCGCTCTGCTAATCCTGTTACCAGTGGCTGCTGCCAGTGGCGAT
AAGTCGTGTCTTACCGGGTTGGACTCAAGACGATAGTTACCGGATAAGGCGCAGCGGTCGGGCTGAACGG
GGGGTTCGTGCACACAGCCCAGCTTGGAGCGAACGACCTACACCGAACTGAGATACCTACAGCGTGAGCT
ATGAGAAAGCGCCACGCTTCCCGAAGGGAGAAAGGCGGACAGGTATCCGGTAAGCGGCAGGGTCGGAACA
GGAGAGCGCACGAGGGAGCTTCCAGGGGGAAACGCCTGGTATCTTTATAGTCCTGTCGGGTTTCGCCACC
TCTGACTTGAGCGTCGATTTTTGTGATGCTCGTCAGGGGGGCGGAGCCTATGGAAAAACGCCAGCAACGC
GGCCTTTTTACGGTTCCTGGCCTTTTGCTGGCCTTTTGCTCACATGTTCTTTCCTGCGTTATCCCCTGAT
TCTGTGGATAACCGTATTACCGCCTTTGAGTGAGCTGATACCGCTCGCCGCAGCCGAACGACCGAGCGCA
GCGAGTCAGTGAGCGAGGAAGCGGAAGAGCGCCCAATACGCAAACCGCCTCTCCCCGCGCGTTGGCCGAT
TCATTAATGCAGCTGGCACGACAGGTTTCCCGACTGGAAAGCGGGCAGTGAGCGCAACGCAATTAATGTG
AGTTAGCTCACTCATTAGGCACCCCAGGCTTTACACTTTATGCTTCCGGCTCGTATGTTGTGTGGAATTG
TGAGCGGATAACAATTTCACACAGGAAACAGCTATGACCATGATTACGCCAGATTTAATTAAGGCCTTAA
TTAGG
